Addgene plasmid #233411: APL0040 Ac5-FKBP-ADARdd
Purpose: AC5 promoter driven FRBP-ADAR2dd for drosophila cell expression
Depositing lab: Xiaojing Gao. Depositing organization: Stanford University. Publication: Post-transcriptional modular synthetic receptors. Zhang X, Mille-Fragoso LS, Kaseniit KE, Lee AP, Zhang M, Call CC, Hu Y, Xie Y, Gao XJ. Nat Chem Biol. 2025 Mar 28. doi: 10.1038/s41589-025-01872-w. PubMed 40155716.
Backbone
  Vector backbone: FLP-IN
  Vector type: Mammalian Expression
Growth in bacteria
  Bacterial resistance: Ampicillin, 100 μg/mL
  Growth temperature: 37°C
  Growth strain: DH5alpha
  Copy number: High Copy
Gene/Insert
  Gene/Insert name: FKBP-ADAR2dd
  Species: Synthetic
  Mutation: E488Q, T501A on ADAR2dd
  Promoter: Ac5
  Cloning method: Gibson Cloning
Terms and licenses: Academic/Nonprofit Terms; Industry Terms: Not Available to Industry
Depositor comments: https://benchling.com/s/seq-jDtUGVRxvyj9D4E0GtR3?m=slm-TtGbFPFI2y81JYFaj2DD for annotated sequence file. Please visit https://doi.org/10.1101/2024.05.03.592453 for bioRxiv preprint.
How to cite: APL0040 Ac5-FKBP-ADARdd was a gift from Xiaojing Gao (Addgene plasmid # 233411 ; http://n2t.net/addgene:233411 ; RRID:Addgene_233411)
