[The description below was written by a language model from this plasmid's Addgene catalogue record and pLannotate feature annotations shown in this document.]
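Description:
APL0040 Ac5-FKBP-ADARdd is a 7,021 nt plasmid for constitutive expression of a synthetic FKBP–ADAR2 deaminase-domain fusion in Drosophila cells. The catalogue lists the backbone as FLP-IN and the vector type as mammalian expression. However, the stated purpose and the annotated promoter, the Drosophila melanogaster actin 5C (Ac5) promoter spanning about 2.5 kb across the sequence origin, both point to use in insect cell culture. No FRT site or eukaryotic selection marker appears in the feature table. In bacteria the plasmid replicates from a high-copy ColE1/pUC-type origin and is selected with ampicillin through the bla gene and its own promoter. Short fragments of a tetracycline resistance gene and SV40 large T antigen are also annotated and look like non-functional backbone remnants.

Downstream of Ac5, the open reading frame begins with human FKBP12 (FKBP1A). After a linker region it continues into the catalytic deaminase domain of ADAR2, which the annotation matches to the rat Adarb1 entry, and it ends with a C-terminal V5 epitope tag for detection. An SV40 polyadenylation signal follows the cassette, although it is annotated on the opposite strand. The record states that the deaminase domain carries E488Q, widely known as a hyperactive editing mutation, together with T501A. The purpose line spells the partner domain "FRBP", but the name, insert field and feature table all indicate FKBP.

FKBP is a standard chemically inducible dimerization module that pairs with FRB in the presence of rapamycin or its analogues. The construct probably serves as one half of a ligand-induced proximity system that controls A-to-I RNA editing. This would fit the associated work on post-transcriptional modular synthetic receptors, but the record does not describe the partner component or the readout.
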