Features (pLannotate 1.2.2; 10 found; start..end, strand, type, name):
   1897..2220    +  CDS            FKBP1A: FKB1A_HUMAN - Also known as FKBP1, FKBP12. Experimental evidence at protein level: Swiss-Prot protein existence level 1. Keeps in an inactive conformation TGFBR1, the TGF-beta type I serine/threonine kinase receptor, preventing TGF-beta receptor activation in absence of ligand. Recruits SMAD7 to ACVR1B which prevents the association of SMAD2 and SMAD3 with the activin receptor complex, thereby blocking the activin signal. May modulate the RYR1 calcium channel activity. PPIases accelerate the folding of proteins. It catalyzes the cis-trans isomerization of proline imidic peptide bonds in oligop
   2344..3552    +  CDS            Adarb1 (fragment): RED1_RAT - Also known as Red1. Experimental evidence at protein level: Swiss-Prot protein existence level 1. Catalyzes the hydrolytic deamination of adenosine to inosine in double-stranded RNA (dsRNA) referred to as A-to-I RNA editing. This may affect gene expression and function in a number of ways that include mRNA translation by changing codons and hence the amino acid sequence of proteins; pre-mRNA splicing by altering splice site recognition sequences; RNA stability by changing sequences involved in nuclease recognition; genetic stability in the case of RNA virus genomes by changing seque
   3591..3632    +  CDS            V5 tag: epitope tag from simian virus 5
   3732..3866    -  polyA_signal   SV40 poly(A) signal: SV40 polyadenylation signal
   3889..3973    -  CDS            large T antigen (fragment): large T antigen from SV40 (simian virus 40)
   3974..4421    +  CDS            TcR (fragment): tetracycline efflux protein; tet; confers resistance to tetracycline
   4467..5055    -  rep_origin     ori: high-copy-number ColE1/pMB1/pBR322/pUC origin of replication
   5226..6086    -  CDS            AmpR: β-lactamase; bla; confers resistance to ampicillin, carbenicillin, and related antibiotics
   6087..6191    -  promoter       AmpR promoter: bla
   6341..1829    +  promoter       Ac5 promoter (across the origin): Drosophila melanogaster actin 5C promoter
>Addgene plasmid #233411 | APL0040 Ac5-FKBP-ADARdd | addgene full sequence | sequence record 466381 | Addgene NGS Result
CCAGACCAAAAGGCTTGAATTTCTGCGTCTTTTGCCGAACGCAGTGCATGTGCAATTGTTGTTTTTTGGA
ATATTCAATTTTCGGACTGTCCGCTTTGATTTCAGTTTCTTGGCTTATTCAAAAAGCAAAGTAAAGCCAA
AAAAGCGAGATGGCAATACCAAATGCGGCAAAACGGTAGTGGAAGGAAAGGGGTGCGGGGCAGCGGAAGG
AAGGGTGGGGCGGGGCGTGGCGGGGTCTGTGGCTGGGCGCGACGTCACCGACGTTGGAGCCACTCCTTTG
ACCATGTGTGCGTGTGTGTATTATTCGTGTCTCGCCACTCGCCGGTTGTTTTTTTCTTTTTATGCTGCGC
TCTCTCTAGCGCCATCTCGCTTACGCATGCTCAACGCACCGCATGTTGCCGTTTCCTTTTATGCGTCATT
TTGGCTCGAAATAGGCAATTATTTAAACAAAGATTAGTCAACGAAAACGCTAAAATAAATAAGTCTACAA
TATGGTTACTTATTGCCATGTGTGTGCAGCCAACGATAGCAACAAAAGCAACAACACAGGTGGCTTTCCC
TCTTTCACTTTTTGTTTGCAAGCCGCGTGCGAGCAAGACGGCACGACCGGCAAACGCAATTACGCTGACA
AAGAGCAGACGAAGTTTTGGCGAAAAACATCAAGGCGCCTGATACGAATGCATTTGCAATAACAATTGCG
ATATTTAATATTGTTTATGAAGCTGTTTGACTTCAAAACACACAAAAAAAAAAATAAAACAAATTATTTG
AAAGAGAATTAGGAATCGGACGCTTATCGTTAGGGTAACAACAAGAAATGCTTACTGAGTCACAGCCTCT
GGAAAACTGCCGCAAGCCAGAGAGAGAGAGAAAAAGAGGGAGAGCAGCTTAGACCGCATGTGCTTGTGTG
TGAGGCGTCTCTCTCTTCGTCTCTGTTGCGCAAACGCATAGACTGCACTGAAAAAATCGATTACCTATTT
TTTATGAATGAATATTTGCACTATTACTATTCAAAACTATTAAGATAGCAATCACATTCAATAGCCAAAT
ACTATACCACCTGAGCGATGCAACGAAATGATCAATTTGAGCAAAAATGCTGCATATTTAGGACGGCATC
ATTATAGAAATGCTTCTTGCTGTGTACTTTTCTCTCGTCTGGCAGCTGTTTCGCCGTTATTGTTAAAACC
GGCTTAAGTTAGGTGTGTTTTCTACGACTAGTGAATGCCCTACTAGAAGATGTGTGTTGCACAAAATGTC
CCTGGAATAACCAATTTGAAGTGCAGATAGCAGTAAACGTAAGCTAATATGAATATTATTTAACTGTAAT
GTTTTAATATCGCTGGACATTACTAATAAACCCACTATAAACACATGTACATATGTATGTTTTGGCATAC
AATGAGTAGTTGGGGAAAAAATGTGTAAAAGCACCGTGACCATCACAGCATAAAGATAACCAGCTGAAGT
ATCGAATATGAGTAACCCCCAAATTGAATCACATGCCGCAACTGATAGGACCCATGGAAGTACACTCTTC
ATGGCGATATACAAGACACACACAAGCACGAACACCCAGTTGCGGAGGAAATTCTCCGTAAATGAAAACC
CAATCGGCGAACAATTCATACCCATATATGGTAAAAGTTTTGAACGCGACTTGAGAGCGGAGAGCATTGC
GGCTGATAAGGTTTTAGCGCTAAGCGGGCTTTATAAAACGGGCTGCGGGACCAGTTTTCATATCACTACC
GTTTGAGTTCTTGTGCTGTGTGGATACTCCTCCCGACACAAAGCCGCTCCATCAGCCAGCAGTCGTCTAA
TCCAGAGACCCCGGATCGGGGTACCTACTAGTCCAGTGTGGTGGAATTCCGAAATGGGATCGCCACCATG
GCTAGCATGGGAGTGCAGGTGGAAACCATCTCCCCAGGAGACGGGCGCACCTTCCCCAAGCGCGGCCAGA
CCTGCGTGGTGCACTACACCGGGATGCTTGAAGATGGAAAGAAATTTGATTCCTCCCGGGACAGAAACAA
GCCCTTTAAGTTTATGCTAGGCAAGCAGGAGGTGATCCGAGGCTGGGAAGAAGGGGTTGCCCAGATGAGT
GTGGGTCAGAGAGCCAAACTGACTATATCTCCAGATTATGCCTATGGTGCCACTGGGCACCCAGGCATCA
TCCCACCACATGCCACTCTCGTCTTCGATGTGGAGCTTCTAAAACTGGAAGGCGCCGGGACAGGAGGGTC
TGGGGGTGGCACTGGCGGATCTGGAGGAGACTACAAGGACGATGACGACAACGGCGGATCGGGGGGGTCT
GGTGGTAGTGGCGGTTCGGGGGGAGGTACCGGTTTGCACTTGGATCAAACGCCATCTCGCCAGCCTATTC
CCAGTGAGGGTCTTCAGCTGCATTTACCGCAGGTTTTAGCTGACGCTGTCTCACGCCTGGTCCTGGGTAA
GTTTGGTGACCTGACCGACAACTTCTCCTCCCCTCACGCTCGCAGAAAAGTGCTGGCTGGAGTCGTCATG
ACAACAGGCACAGATGTTAAAGATGCCAAGGTGATAAGTGTTTCTACAGGAACAAAATGTATTAATGGTG
AATACATGAGTGATCGTGGCCTTGCATTAAATGACTGCCATGCAGAAATAATATCTCGGAGATCCTTGCT
CAGATTTCTTTATACACAACTTGAGCTTTACTTAAATAACAAAGATGATCAAAAAAGATCCATCTTTCAG
AAATCAGAGCGAGGGGGGTTTAGGCTGAAGGAGAATGTCCAGTTTCATCTGTACATCAGCACCTCTCCCT
GTGGAGATGCCAGAATCTTCTCACCACATGAGCCAATCCTGGAAGAACCAGCAGATAGACACCCAAATCG
TAAAGCAAGAGGACAGCTACGGACCAAAATAGAGTCTGGTCAGGGGACGATTCCAGTGCGCTCCAATGCG
AGCATCCAAGCGTGGGACGGGGTGCTGCAAGGGGAGCGGCTGCTCACCATGTCCTGCAGTGACAAGATTG
CACGCTGGAACGTGGTGGGCATCCAGGGATCCCTGCTCAGCATTTTCGTGGAGCCCATTTACTTCTCGAG
CATCATCCTGGGCAGCCTTTACCACGGGGACCACCTTTCCAGGGCCATGTACCAGCGGATCTCCAACATA
GAGGACCTGCCACCTCTCTACACCCTCAACAAGCCTTTGCTCAGTGGCATCAGCAATGCAGAAGCACGGC
AGCCAGGGAAGGCCCCCAACTTCAGTGTCAACTGGACGGTAGGCGACTCCGCTATTGAGGTCATCAACGC
CACGACTGGGAAGGATGAGCTGGGCCGCGCGTCCCGCCTGTGTAAGCACGCGTTGTACTGTCGCTGGATG
CGTGTGCACGGCAAGGTTCCCTCCCACTTACTACGCTCCAAGATTACCAAACCCAACGTGTACCATGAGT
CCAAGCTGGCGGCAAAGGAGTACCAGGCCGCCAAGGCGCGTCTGTTCACAGCCTTCATCAAGGCGGGGCT
GGGGGCCTGGGTGGAGAAGCCCACCGAGCAGGACCAGTTCTCACTCACGCCCTGAGCGGCCGCTCGAGTC
TAGAGGGCCCGCGGTTCGAAGGTAAGCCTATCCCTAACCCTCTCCTCGGTCTCGATTCTACGCGTACCGG
TCATCATCACCATCACCATTGAGTTTAAACCCGCTGATCAGCCTCGACTGTGCCTTCTAAGGCCTGAGCT
CGCTGATCAGCCTCGATCGAGGATCCAGACATGATAAGATACATTGATGAGTTTGGACAAACCACAACTA
GAATGCAGTGAAAAAAATGCTTTATTTGTGAAATTTGTGATGCTATTGCTTTATTTGTAACCATTATAAG
CTGCAATAAACAAGTTAACAACAACAATTGCATTCATTTTATGTTTCAGGTTCAGGGGGAGGTGTGGGAG
GTTTTTTAAAGCAAGTAAAACCTCTACAAATGTGGTATGGCTGATTATGATCAGTCGACCGATGCCCTTG
AGAGCCTTCAACCCAGTCAGCTCCTTCCGGTGGGCGCGGGGCATGACTATCGTCGCCGCACTTATGACTG
TCTTCTTTATCATGCAACTCGTAGGACAGGTGCCGGCAGCGCTCTGGGTCATTTTCGGCGAGGACCGCTT
TCGCTGGAGCGCGACGATGATCGGCCTGTCGCTTGCGGTATTCGGAATCTTGCACGCCCTCGCTCAAGCC
TTCGTCACTGGTCCCGCCACCAAACGTTTCGGCGAGAAGCAGGCCATTATCGCCGGCATGGCGGCCGACG
CGCTGGGCTACGTCTTGCTGGCGTTCGCGACGCGAGGCTGGATGGCCTTCCCCATTATGATTCTTCTCGC
TTCCGGCGGCATCGGGATGCCCGCGTTGCAGGCCATGCTGTCCAGGCAGGTAGATGACGACCATCAGGGA
CAGCTTCAAGGCCAGCAAAAGGCCAGGAACCGTAAAAAGGCCGCGTTGCTGGCGTTTTTCCATAGGCTCC
GCCCCCCTGACGAGCATCACAAAAATCGACGCTCAAGTCAGAGGTGGCGAAACCCGACAGGACTATAAAG
ATACCAGGCGTTTCCCCCTGGAAGCTCCCTCGTGCGCTCTCCTGTTCCGACCCTGCCGCTTACCGGATAC
CTGTCCGCCTTTCTCCCTTCGGGAAGCGTGGCGCTTTCTCATAGCTCACGCTGTAGGTATCTCAGTTCGG
TGTAGGTCGTTCGCTCCAAGCTGGGCTGTGTGCACGAACCCCCCGTTCAGCCCGACCGCTGCGCCTTATC
CGGTAACTATCGTCTTGAGTCCAACCCGGTAAGACACGACTTATCGCCACTGGCAGCAGCCACTGGTAAC
AGGATTAGCAGAGCGAGGTATGTAGGCGGTGCTACAGAGTTCTTGAAGTGGTGGCCTAACTACGGCTACA
CTAGAAGGACAGTATTTGGTATCTGCGCTCTGCTGAAGCCAGTTACCTTCGGAAAAAGAGTTGGTAGCTC
TTGATCCGGCAAACAAACCACCGCTGGTAGCGGTGGTTTTTTTGTTTGCAAGCAGCAGATTACGCGCAGA
AAAAAAGGATCTCAAGAAGATCCTTTGATCTTTTCTACGGGGTCTGACGCTCAGTGGAACGAAAACTCAC
GTTAAGGGATTTTGGTCATGAGATTATCAAAAAGGATCTTCACCTAGATCCTTTTAAATTAAAAATGAAG
TTTTAAATCAATCTAAAGTATATATGAGTAAACTTGGTCTGACAGTTACCAATGCTTAATCAGTGAGGCA
CCTATCTCAGCGATCTGTCTATTTCGTTCATCCATAGTTGCCTGACTCCCCGTCGTGTAGATAACTACGA
TACGGGAGGGCTTACCATCTGGCCCCAGTGCTGCAATGATACCGCGAGACCCACGCTCACCGGCTCCAGA
TTTATCAGCAATAAACCAGCCAGCCGGAAGGGCCGAGCGCAGAAGTGGTCCTGCAACTTTATCCGCCTCC
ATCCAGTCTATTAATTGTTGCCGGGAAGCTAGAGTAAGTAGTTCGCCAGTTAATAGTTTGCGCAACGTTG
TTGCCATTGCTGCAGGCATCGTGGTGTCACGCTCGTCGTTTGGTATGGCTTCATTCAGCTCCGGTTCCCA
ACGATCAAGGCGAGTTACATGATCCCCCATGTTGTGCAAAAAAGCGGTTAGCTCCTTCGGTCCTCCGATC
GTTGTCAGAAGTAAGTTGGCCGCAGTGTTATCACTCATGGTTATGGCAGCACTGCATAATTCTCTTACTG
TCATGCCATCCGTAAGATGCTTTTCTGTGACTGGTGAGTACTCAACCAAGTCATTCTGAGAATAGTGTAT
GCGGCGACCGAGTTGCTCTTGCCCGGCGTCAACACGGGATAATACCGCGCCACATAGCAGAACTTTAAAA
GTGCTCATCATTGGAAAACGTTCTTCGGGGCGAAAACTCTCAAGGATCTTACCGCTGTTGAGATCCAGTT
CGATGTAACCCACTCGTGCACCCAACTGATCTTCAGCATCTTTTACTTTCACCAGCGTTTCTGGGTGAGC
AAAAACAGGAAGGCAAAATGCCGCAAAAAAGGGAATAAGGGCGACACGGAAATGTTGAATACTCATACTC
TTCCTTTTTCAATATTATTGAAGCATTTATCAGGGTTATTGTCTCATGAGCGGATACATATTTGAATGTA
TTTAGAAAAATAAACAAATAGGGGTTCCGCGCACATTTCCCCGAAAAGTGCCACCTGACGTCTAAGAAAC
CATTATTATCATGACATTAACCTATAAAAATAGGCGTATCACGAGGCCCTTTCGTCTTCAAGAATTAATT
CTATATTCTAAAAACACAAATGATACTTCTAAAAAAAAATCATGAATGGCATCAACTCTGAATCAAATCT
TTGCAGATGCACCTACTTCTCATTTCCACTGTCACATCATTTTTCCAGATCTCGCTGCCTGTTATGTGGC
CCACAAACCAAGACACGTTTTATGGCCATTAAAGCTGGCTGATCGTCGCCAAACACCAAATACATAATGA
ATATGTACACATTCGAGAAAGAAGCGATCAAAGAAGCGTCTTCGGGCGGAGTAGGAGAATGCGGAGGAGA
AGGAGAACGAGCTGATCTAGTATCTCTCCACAATCCAATGCCAACTGACCAACTGGCCATATTCGGAGCA
ATTTGAAGCCAATTTCCATCGCCTGGCGATCGCTCCATTCTTGGCTATATGTTTTTCACCGTTACCCGGG
GCCATTTTCAAAGACTCGTCGGCAAGATAAGATTGTGTCACTCGCTGTCTCTCTTCATTTGTCGAAGAAT
GCTGAGGAATTTCGCGATGACGTCGGCGAGTATTTTGAAGAATGAGAATAATTTGTATTTATACGAAAAT
CAGTTAGTGGAATTTTCTACAAAAACATGTTATCTATAGATAATTTTGTTGCAAAATATGTTGACTATGA
CAAAGATTGTATGTATATACCTTTAATGTATTCTCATTTTCTTATGTATTTATAATGGCAATGATGATAC
TGATGATATTTTAAGATGATG
